>Addgene plasmid #178481 | pETM33_MDM2_SWIB | addgene full sequence | sequence record 357296 | Addgene NGS Result
TTGAGATCCTTTTTTTCTGCGCGTAATCTGCTGCTTGCAAACAAAAAAACCACCGCTACCAGCGGTGGTT
TGTTTGCCGGATCAAGAGCTACCAACTCTTTTTCCGAAGGTAACTGGCTTCAGCAGAGCGCAGATACCAA
ATACTGTCCTTCTAGTGTAGCCGTAGTTAGGCCACCACTTCAAGAACTCTGTAGCACCGCCTACATACCT
CGCTCTGCTAATCCTGTTACCAGTGGCTGCTGCCAGTGGCGATAAGTCGTGTCTTACCGGGTTGGACTCA
AGACGATAGTTACCGGATAAGGCGCAGCGGTCGGGCTGAACGGGGGGTTCGTGCACACAGCCCAGCTTGG
AGCGAACGACCTACACCGAACTGAGATACCTACAGCGTGAGCTATGAGAAAGCGCCACGCTTCCCGAAGG
GAGAAAGGCGGACAGGTATCCGGTAAGCGGCAGGGTCGGAACAGGAGAGCGCACGAGGGAGCTTCCAGGG
GGAAACGCCTGGTATCTTTATAGTCCTGTCGGGTTTCGCCACCTCTGACTTGAGCGTCGATTTTTGTGAT
GCTCGTCAGGGGGGCGGAGCCTATGGAAAAACGCCAGCAACGCGGCCTTTTTACGGTTCCTGGCCTTTTG
CTGGCCTTTTGCTCACATGTTCTTTCCTGCGTTATCCCCTGATTCTGTGGATAACCGTATTACCGCCTTT
GAGTGAGCTGATACCGCTCGCCGCAGCCGAACGACCGAGCGCAGCGAGTCAGTGAGCGAGGAAGCGGAAG
AGCGCCTGATGCGGTATTTTCTCCTTACGCATCTGTGCGGTATTTCACACCGCAATGGTGCACTCTCAGT
ACAATCTGCTCTGATGCCGCATAGTTAAGCCAGTATACACTCCGCTATCGCTACGTGACTGGGTCATGGC
TGCGCCCCGACACCCGCCAACACCCGCTGACGCGCCCTGACGGGCTTGTCTGCTCCCGGCATCCGCTTAC
AGACAAGCTGTGACCGTCTCCGGGAGCTGCATGTGTCAGAGGTTTTCACCGTCATCACCGAAACGCGCGA
GGCAGCTGCGGTAAAGCTCATCAGCGTGGTCGTGAAGCGATTCACAGATGTCTGCCTGTTCATCCGCGTC
CAGCTCGTTGAGTTTCTCCAGAAGCGTTAATGTCTGGCTTCTGATAAAGCGGGCCATGTTAAGGGCGGTT
TTTTCCTGTTTGGTCACTGATGCCTCCGTGTAAGGGGGATTTCTGTTCATGGGGGTAATGATACCGATGA
AACGAGAGAGGATGCTCACGATACGGGTTACTGATGATGAACATGCCCGGTTACTGGAACGTTGTGAGGG
TAAACAACTGGCGGTATGGATGCGGCGGGACCAGAGAAAAATCACTCAGGGTCAATGCCAGCGCTTCGTT
AATACAGATGTAGGTGTTCCACAGGGTAGCCAGCAGCATCCTGCGATGCAGATCCGGAACATAATGGTGC
AGGGCGCTGACTTCCGCGTTTCCAGACTTTACGAAACACGGAAACCGAAGACCATTCATGTTGTTGCTCA
GGTCGCAGACGTTTTGCAGCAGCAGTCGCTTCACGTTCGCTCGCGTATCGGTGATTCATTCTGCTAACCA
GTAAGGCAACCCCGCCAGCCTAGCCGGGTCCTCAACGACAGGAGCACGATCATGCGCACCCGTGGGGCCG
CCATGCCGGCGATAATGGCCTGCTTCTCGCCGAAACGTTTGGTGGCGGGACCAGTGACGAAGGCTTGAGC
GAGGGCGTGCAAGATTCCGAATACCGCAAGCGACAGGCCGATCATCGTCGCGCTCCAGCGAAAGCGGTCC
TCGCCGAAAATGACCCAGAGCGCTGCCGGCACCTGTCCTACGAGTTGCATGATAAAGAAGACAGTCATAA
GTGCGGCGACGATAGTCATGCCCCGCGCCCACCGGAAGGAGCTGACTGGGTTGAAGGCTCTCAAGGGCAT
CGGTCGAGATCCCGGTGCCTAATGAGTGAGCTAACTTACATTAATTGCGTTGCGCTCACTGCCCGCTTTC
CAGTCGGGAAACCTGTCGTGCCAGCTGCATTAATGAATCGGCCAACGCGCGGGGAGAGGCGGTTTGCGTA
TTGGGCGCCAGGGTGGTTTTTCTTTTCACCAGTGAGACGGGCAACAGCTGATTGCCCTTCACCGCCTGGC
CCTGAGAGAGTTGCAGCAAGCGGTCCACGCTGGTTTGCCCCAGCAGGCGAAAATCCTGTTTGATGGTGGT
TAACGGCGGGATATAACATGAGCTGTCTTCGGTATCGTCGTATCCCACTACCGAGATATCCGCACCAACG
CGCAGCCCGGACTCGGTAATGGCGCGCATTGCGCCCAGCGCCATCTGATCGTTGGCAACCAGCATCGCAG
TGGGAACGATGCCCTCATTCAGCATTTGCATGGTTTGTTGAAAACCGGACATGGCACTCCAGTCGCCTTC
CCGTTCCGCTATCGGCTGAATTTGATTGCGAGTGAGATATTTATGCCAGCCAGCCAGACGCAGACGCGCC
GAGACAGAACTTAATGGGCCCGCTAACAGCGCGATTTGCTGGTGACCCAATGCGACCAGATGCTCCACGC
CCAGTCGCGTACCGTCTTCATGGGAGAAAATAATACTGTTGATGGGTGTCTGGTCAGAGACATCAAGAAA
TAACGCCGGAACATTAGTGCAGGCAGCTTCCACAGCAATGGCATCCTGGTCATCCAGCGGATAGTTAATG
ATCAGCCCACTGACGCGTTGCGCGAGAAGATTGTGCACCGCCGCTTTACAGGCTTCGACGCCGCTTCGTT
CTACCATCGACACCACCACGCTGGCACCCAGTTGATCGGCGCGAGATTTAATCGCCGCGACAATTTGCGA
CGGCGCGTGCAGGGCCAGACTGGAGGTGGCAACGCCAATCAGCAACGACTGTTTGCCCGCCAGTTGTTGT
GCCACGCGGTTGGGAATGTAATTCAGCTCCGCCATCGCCGCTTCCACTTTTTCCCGCGTTTTCGCAGAAA
CGTGGCTGGCCTGGTTCACCACGCGGGAAACGGTCTGATAAGAGACACCGGCATACTCTGCGACATCGTA
TAACGTTACTGGTTTCACATTCACCACCCTGAATTGACTCTCTTCCGGGCGCTATCATGCCATACCGCGA
AAGGTTTTGCGCCATTCGATGGTGTCCGGGATCTCGACGCTCTCCCTTATGCGACTCCTGCATTAGGAAG
CAGCCCAGTAGTAGGTTGAGGCCGTTGAGCACCGCCGCCGCAAGGAATGGTGCATGCAAGGAGATGGCGC
CCAACAGTCCCCCGGCCACGGGGCCTGCCACCATACCCACGCCGAAACAAGCGCTCATGAGCCCGAAGTG
GCGAGCCCGATCTTCCCCATCGGTGATGTCGGCGATATAGGCGCCAGCAACCGCACCTGTGGCGCCGGTG
ATGCCGGCCACGATGCGTCCGGCGTAGAGGATCGAGATCTCGATCCCGCGAAATTAATACGACTCACTAT
AGGGGAATTGTGAGCGGATAACAATTCCCCTCTAGAAATAATTTTGTTTAACTTTAAGAAGGAGATATAC
CATGAAACATCACCATCACCATCACAACACTAGTAGCAATTCCATGTCCCCTATACTAGGTTATTGGAAA
ATTAAGGGCCTTGTGCAACCCACTCGACTTCTTTTGGAATATCTTGAAGAAAAATATGAAGAGCATTTGT
ATGAGCGCGATGAAGGTGATAAATGGCGAAACAAAAAGTTTGAATTGGGTTTGGAGTTTCCCAATCTTCC
TTATTATATTGATGGTGATGTTAAATTAACACAGTCTATGGCCATCATACGTTATATAGCTGACAAGCAC
AACATGTTGGGTGGTTGTCCAAAAGAGCGTGCAGAGATTTCAATGCTTGAAGGAGCGGTTTTGGATATTA
GATACGGTGTTTCGAGAATTGCATATAGTAAAGACTTTGAAACTCTCAAAGTTGATTTTCTTAGCAAGCT
ACCTGAAATGCTGAAAATGTTCGAAGATCGTTTATGTCATAAAACATATTTAAATGGTGATCATGTAACC
CATCCTGACTTCATGTTGTATGACGCTCTTGATGTTGTTTTATACATGGACCCAATGTGCCTGGATGCGT
TCCCAAAATTAGTTTGTTTTAAAAAACGTATTGAAGCTATCCCACAAATTGATAAGTACTTGAAATCCAG
CAAGTATATAGCATGGCCTTTGCAGGGCTGGCAAGCCACGTTTGGTGGTGGCGACCATCCTCCAAAATCG
GATCTGGAAGTTCTGTTCCAGGGGCCCATGGGTAGCCAGATCCCGGCGAGCGAGCAAGAAACCCTGGTTC
GTCCGAAGCCGCTGCTGCTGAAGCTGCTGAAAAGCGTTGGTGCGCAGAAGGACACCTACACCATGAAAGA
GGTGCTGTTCTACCTGGGCCAATATATCATGACCAAGCGTCTGTACGATGAAAAACAGCAACACATTGTG
TATTGCAGCAACGACCTGCTGGGTGACCTGTTCGGCGTTCCGAGCTTTAGCGTGAAGGAGCACCGTAAAA
TCTACACCATGATTTATCGTAACCTGGTGGTTGTGAACCAGCAAGAGAGCAGCGACAGCGGCACCAGCGT
TAGCGAAAACTAAGAATTCGAGCTCCGTCGACAAGCTTGCGGCCGCACTCGAGCACCACCACCACCACCA
CTGAGATCCGGCTGCTAACAAAGCCCGAAAGGAAGCTGAGTTGGCTGCTGCCACCGCTGAGCAATAACTA
GCATAACCCCTTGGGGCCTCTAAACGGGTCTTGAGGGGTTTTTTGCTGAAAGGAGGAACTATATCCGGAT
TGGCGAATGGG
[124 nt withheld, positions 4842-4965]
C
[91 nt withheld, positions 4967-5057]
A
[49 nt withheld, positions 5059-5107]
CCTTTGACGTTGGAGTCCACGTTCTTTAATAGTGGACTCTTGTTCCAAACTGGAACAACACTCAACCCTA
TCTCGGTCTATTCTTTTGATTTATAAGGGATTTTGCCGATTTCGGCCTATTGGTTAAAAAATGAGCTGAT
TTAACAAAAATTTAACGCGAATTTTAACAAAATATTAACGCTTACAATTTAGGTGGCACTTTTCGGGGAA
ATGTGCGCGGAACCCCTATTTGTTTATTTTTCTAAATACATTCAAATATGTATCCGCTCATGAATTAATT
CTTAGAAAAACTCATCGAGCATCAAATGAAACTGCAATTTATTCATATCAGGATTATCAATACCATATTT
TTGAAAAAGCCGTTTCTGTAATGAAGGAGAAAACTCACCGAGGCAGTTCCATAGGATGGCAAGATCCTGG
TATCGGTCTGCGATTCCGACTCGTCCAACATCAATACAACCTATTAATTTCCCCTCGTCAAAAATAAGGT
TATCAAGTGAGAAATCACCATGAGTGACGACTGAATCCGGTGAGAATGGCAAAAGTTTATGCATTTCTTT
CCAGACTTGTTCAACAGGCCAGCCATTACGCTCGTCATCAAAATCACTCGCATCAACCAAACCGTTATTC
ATTCGTGATTGCGCCTGAGCGAGACGAAATACGCGATCGCTGTTAAAAGGACAATTACAAACAGGAATCG
AATGCAACCGGCGCAGGAACACTGCCAGCGCATCAACAATATTTTCACCTGAATCAGGATATTCTTCTAA
TACCTGGAATGCTGTTTTCCCGGGGATCGCAGTGGTGAGTAACCATGCATCATCAGGAGTACGGATAAAA
TGCTTGATGGTCGGAAGAGGCATAAATTCCGTCAGCCAGTTTAGTCTGACCATCTCATCTGTAACATCAT
TGGCAACGCTACCTTTGCCATGTTTCAGAAACAACTCTGGCGCATCGGGCTTCCCATACAATCGATAGAT
TGTCGCACCTGATTGCCCGACATTATCGCGAGCCCATTTATACCCATATAAATCAGCATCCATGTTGGAA
TTTAATCGCGGCCTAGAGCAAGACGTTTCCCGTTGAATATGGCTCATAACACCCCTTGTATTACTGTTTA
TGTAAGCAGACAGTTTTATTGTTCATGACCAAAATCCCTTAACGTGAGTTTTCGTTCCACTGAGCGTCAG
ACCCCGTAGAAAAGATCAAAGGATCTTC
Features (pLannotate 1.2.2; 20 found; start..end, strand, type, name):
      1..589     +  rep_origin     ori: high-copy-number ColE1/pMB1/pBR322/pUC origin of replication
    775..914     -  misc_feature   bom: basis of mobility region from pBR322
   1016..1207    -  CDS            rop: Rop protein, which maintains plasmids at low copy number; rop
   1224..1604    +  CDS            YPB1_ECOLX: Protein predicted: Swiss-Prot protein existence level 4. From Escherichia coli.
   1676..1967    -  CDS            TcR (fragment): tetracycline efflux protein; tet; confers resistance to tetracycline
   1982..2003    -  protein_bind   CAP binding site: CAP binding activates transcription in the presence of cAMP. E. coli catabolite activator protein
   2016..3098    -  CDS            lacI: lac repressor; lacI; The lac repressor binds to the lac operator to inhibit transcription in E. coli. This inhibition can be relieved by adding lactose or isopropyl-β-D-thiogalactopyranoside (IPTG).
   3099..3176    -  promoter       lacI promoter: lacI
   3184..3463    -  CDS            TcR (fragment): tetracycline efflux protein; tet; confers resistance to tetracycline
   3485..3503    +  promoter       T7 promoter: promoter for bacteriophage T7 RNA polymerase
   3504..3528    +  protein_bind   lac operator: The lac repressor binds to the lac operator to inhibit transcription in E. coli. This inhibition can be relieved by adding lactose or isopropyl-β-D-thiogalactopyranoside (IPTG). lac repressor encoded by lacI
   3543..3565    +  RBS            RBS: efficient ribosome binding site from bacteriophage T7 gene 10 (Olins and Rangwala, 1989)
   3578..3595    +  CDS            7xHis (fragment): 6xHis affinity tag
   3614..4267    +  CDS            GST26_SCHJA: Experimental evidence at protein level: Swiss-Prot protein existence level 1. GST isoenzymes appear to play a central role in the parasite detoxification system. Other functions are also suspected including a role in increasing the solubility of haematin in the parasite gut. From Schistosoma japonicum (Blood fluke).
   4304..4681    +  CDS            Mdm2 (fragment): MDM2_MOUSE - Experimental evidence at protein level: Swiss-Prot protein existence level 1. E3 ubiquitin-protein ligase that mediates ubiquitination of p53/TP53, leading to its degradation by the proteasome (PubMed:15195100, PubMed:21804542). Inhibits p53/TP53- and p73/TP73- mediated cell cycle arrest and apoptosis by binding its transcriptional activation domain (By similarity). Also acts as a ubiquitin ligase E3 toward itself, ARRB1 and ARBB2 (PubMed:11588219). Permits the nuclear export of p53/TP53 (By similarity). Promotes proteasome-dependent ubiquitin-independent degradation of retinoblas
   4701..4750    +  CDS            SET1 (fragment): solubility-enhancement tag derived from T7 phage gene 10B
   4758..4805    +  terminator     T7 terminator: transcription terminator for bacteriophage T7 RNA polymerase
   4842..5270    +  rep_origin     f1 ori (sequence partly withheld): f1 bacteriophage origin of replication; arrow indicates direction of (+) strand synthesis
   5323..5380    +  promoter       AmpR promoter (fragment): bla
   5389..6204    -  CDS            KanR: aminoglycoside phosphotransferase; aph(3')-Ia; confers resistance to kanamycin in bacteria or G418 (Geneticin®) in eukaryotes
