[The description below was written by a language model from this plasmid's Addgene catalogue record and pLannotate feature annotations shown in this document.]
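Description:
pETM33_MDM2_SWIB is a bacterial expression plasmid built on the pETM33 backbone, a pET-type vector, for producing the SWIB domain of human MDM2 in E. coli as an N-terminally His- and GST-tagged fusion protein. The sequenced record is 6,325 nt. The plasmid replicates from a ColE1/pMB1-family origin accompanied by the pBR322 bom region and the rop gene, which normally holds copy number down; the catalogue lists copy number as unknown. Selection is by kanamycin through an aph(3')-Ia cassette. An f1 origin is also present, and short tetracycline-resistance fragments flanking the lacI region appear to be non-functional remnants of the pBR322 lineage.

The expression cassette consists of a T7 promoter immediately followed by a lac operator, the T7 gene 10 ribosome binding site, a His tag, Schistosoma japonicum glutathione S-transferase, the MDM2 fragment and a T7 terminator. A lacI gene carried on the plasmid supplies repressor, so transcription stays off until IPTG is added in a host that provides T7 RNA polymerase; the depositor notes a BL21(DE3)-type strain for expression. The insert was cloned between NcoI and EcoRI sites, both destroyed in the process. The automated annotation matched the insert to mouse Mdm2, but the catalogue identifies it as a human (synthetic) sequence, so this most likely reflects homology. A short annotated fragment of a T7 gene 10-derived solubility tag lies between the insert and the terminator; the record gives no indication that it is part of the expressed protein. MDM2 is the E3 ubiquitin ligase that binds and negatively regulates p53. The tagged domain is suited to affinity purification, and the associated publication concerns proteome-scale mapping of binding sites in unstructured regions of human proteins.
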