Addgene plasmid #178481: pETM33_MDM2_SWIB
Purpose: Bacterial expression of human domain with His-tag and GST tag
Depositing lab: Ylva Ivarsson. Depositing organization: Uppsala University. Publication: Proteome-scale mapping of binding sites in the unstructured regions of the human proteome. Benz C, Ali M, Krystkowiak I, Simonetti L, Sayadi A, Mihalic F, Kliche J, Andersson E, Jemth P, Davey NE, Ivarsson Y. Mol Syst Biol. 2022 Jan;18(1):e10584. doi: 10.15252/msb.202110584. PubMed 35044719.
Backbone
  Vector backbone: pETM33
  Backbone size w/o insert (bp): 6017
  Vector type: Bacterial Expression
Growth in bacteria
  Bacterial resistance: Kanamycin, 50 μg/mL
  Growth temperature: 37°C
  Growth strain: DH5alpha
  Copy number: Unknown
Gene/Insert
  Gene/Insert name: MDM2_SWIB
  Species: H. sapiens (human); Synthetic
  Entrez Gene: MDM2 (a.k.a. ACTFS, HDMX, LSKB, hdm2)
  Promoter: T7/LacO
  Tag / fusion protein: His-GST (N terminal on insert)
  Cloning method: Restriction Enzyme; 5′ cloning site Nco1 (destroyed during cloning); 3′ cloning site EcoR1 (destroyed during cloning)
  Sequencing primers: 5′ CGGATCTGGAAGTTCTGTTCC; 3′ GAGTGCGGCCGCAAGCTTG
Terms and licenses: Academic/Nonprofit Terms; Industry Terms: Not Available to Industry
Depositor comments: Please visit https://www.biorxiv.org/content/10.1101/2021.04.13.439572v1 for bioRxv preprint. Growth in BL21 DE3 gold 37 C after induction with 1mM IPTG 4 hours 30 C. Insert: mgSQIPASEQETLVRPKPLLLKLLKSVGAQKDTYTMKEVLFYLGQYIMTKRLYDEKQQHIVYCSNDLLGDLFGVPSFSVKEHRKIYTMIYRNLVVVNQQESSDSGTSVSEN.
How to cite: pETM33_MDM2_SWIB was a gift from Ylva Ivarsson (Addgene plasmid # 178481 ; http://n2t.net/addgene:178481 ; RRID:Addgene_178481)
